>Addgene plasmid #178491 | pETM33_WDR5_WD | addgene full sequence | sequence record 357291 | Addgene NGS Result
TTGAGATCCTTTTTTTCTGCGCGTAATCTGCTGCTTGCAAACAAAAAAACCACCGCTACCAGCGGTGGTT
TGTTTGCCGGATCAAGAGCTACCAACTCTTTTTCCGAAGGTAACTGGCTTCAGCAGAGCGCAGATACCAA
ATACTGTCCTTCTAGTGTAGCCGTAGTTAGGCCACCACTTCAAGAACTCTGTAGCACCGCCTACATACCT
CGCTCTGCTAATCCTGTTACCAGTGGCTGCTGCCAGTGGCGATAAGTCGTGTCTTACCGGGTTGGACTCA
AGACGATAGTTACCGGATAAGGCGCAGCGGTCGGGCTGAACGGGGGGTTCGTGCACACAGCCCAGCTTGG
AGCGAACGACCTACACCGAACTGAGATACCTACAGCGTGAGCTATGAGAAAGCGCCACGCTTCCCGAAGG
GAGAAAGGCGGACAGGTATCCGGTAAGCGGCAGGGTCGGAACAGGAGAGCGCACGAGGGAGCTTCCAGGG
GGAAACGCCTGGTATCTTTATAGTCCTGTCGGGTTTCGCCACCTCTGACTTGAGCGTCGATTTTTGTGAT
GCTCGTCAGGGGGGCGGAGCCTATGGAAAAACGCCAGCAACGCGGCCTTTTTACGGTTCCTGGCCTTTTG
CTGGCCTTTTGCTCACATGTTCTTTCCTGCGTTATCCCCTGATTCTGTGGATAACCGTATTACCGCCTTT
GAGTGAGCTGATACCGCTCGCCGCAGCCGAACGACCGAGCGCAGCGAGTCAGTGAGCGAGGAAGCGGAAG
AGCGCCTGATGCGGTATTTTCTCCTTACGCATCTGTGCGGTATTTCACACCGCAATGGTGCACTCTCAGT
ACAATCTGCTCTGATGCCGCATAGTTAAGCCAGTATACACTCCGCTATCGCTACGTGACTGGGTCATGGC
TGCGCCCCGACACCCGCCAACACCCGCTGACGCGCCCTGACGGGCTTGTCTGCTCCCGGCATCCGCTTAC
AGACAAGCTGTGACCGTCTCCGGGAGCTGCATGTGTCAGAGGTTTTCACCGTCATCACCGAAACGCGCGA
GGCAGCTGCGGTAAAGCTCATCAGCGTGGTCGTGAAGCGATTCACAGATGTCTGCCTGTTCATCCGCGTC
CAGCTCGTTGAGTTTCTCCAGAAGCGTTAATGTCTGGCTTCTGATAAAGCGGGCCATGTTAAGGGCGGTT
TTTTCCTGTTTGGTCACTGATGCCTCCGTGTAAGGGGGATTTCTGTTCATGGGGGTAATGATACCGATGA
AACGAGAGAGGATGCTCACGATACGGGTTACTGATGATGAACATGCCCGGTTACTGGAACGTTGTGAGGG
TAAACAACTGGCGGTATGGATGCGGCGGGACCAGAGAAAAATCACTCAGGGTCAATGCCAGCGCTTCGTT
AATACAGATGTAGGTGTTCCACAGGGTAGCCAGCAGCATCCTGCGATGCAGATCCGGAACATAATGGTGC
AGGGCGCTGACTTCCGCGTTTCCAGACTTTACGAAACACGGAAACCGAAGACCATTCATGTTGTTGCTCA
GGTCGCAGACGTTTTGCAGCAGCAGTCGCTTCACGTTCGCTCGCGTATCGGTGATTCATTCTGCTAACCA
GTAAGGCAACCCCGCCAGCCTAGCCGGGTCCTCAACGACAGGAGCACGATCATGCGCACCCGTGGGGCCG
CCATGCCGGCGATAATGGCCTGCTTCTCGCCGAAACGTTTGGTGGCGGGACCAGTGACGAAGGCTTGAGC
GAGGGCGTGCAAGATTCCGAATACCGCAAGCGACAGGCCGATCATCGTCGCGCTCCAGCGAAAGCGGTCC
TCGCCGAAAATGACCCAGAGCGCTGCCGGCACCTGTCCTACGAGTTGCATGATAAAGAAGACAGTCATAA
GTGCGGCGACGATAGTCATGCCCCGCGCCCACCGGAAGGAGCTGACTGGGTTGAAGGCTCTCAAGGGCAT
CGGTCGAGATCCCGGTGCCTAATGAGTGAGCTAACTTACATTAATTGCGTTGCGCTCACTGCCCGCTTTC
CAGTCGGGAAACCTGTCGTGCCAGCTGCATTAATGAATCGGCCAACGCGCGGGGAGAGGCGGTTTGCGTA
TTGGGCGCCAGGGTGGTTTTTCTTTTCACCAGTGAGACGGGCAACAGCTGATTGCCCTTCACCGCCTGGC
CCTGAGAGAGTTGCAGCAAGCGGTCCACGCTGGTTTGCCCCAGCAGGCGAAAATCCTGTTTGATGGTGGT
TAACGGCGGGATATAACATGAGCTGTCTTCGGTATCGTCGTATCCCACTACCGAGATATCCGCACCAACG
CGCAGCCCGGACTCGGTAATGGCGCGCATTGCGCCCAGCGCCATCTGATCGTTGGCAACCAGCATCGCAG
TGGGAACGATGCCCTCATTCAGCATTTGCATGGTTTGTTGAAAACCGGACATGGCACTCCAGTCGCCTTC
CCGTTCCGCTATCGGCTGAATTTGATTGCGAGTGAGATATTTATGCCAGCCAGCCAGACGCAGACGCGCC
GAGACAGAACTTAATGGGCCCGCTAACAGCGCGATTTGCTGGTGACCCAATGCGACCAGATGCTCCACGC
CCAGTCGCGTACCGTCTTCATGGGAGAAAATAATACTGTTGATGGGTGTCTGGTCAGAGACATCAAGAAA
TAACGCCGGAACATTAGTGCAGGCAGCTTCCACAGCAATGGCATCCTGGTCATCCAGCGGATAGTTAATG
ATCAGCCCACTGACGCGTTGCGCGAGAAGATTGTGCACCGCCGCTTTACAGGCTTCGACGCCGCTTCGTT
CTACCATCGACACCACCACGCTGGCACCCAGTTGATCGGCGCGAGATTTAATCGCCGCGACAATTTGCGA
CGGCGCGTGCAGGGCCAGACTGGAGGTGGCAACGCCAATCAGCAACGACTGTTTGCCCGCCAGTTGTTGT
GCCACGCGGTTGGGAATGTAATTCAGCTCCGCCATCGCCGCTTCCACTTTTTCCCGCGTTTTCGCAGAAA
CGTGGCTGGCCTGGTTCACCACGCGGGAAACGGTCTGATAAGAGACACCGGCATACTCTGCGACATCGTA
TAACGTTACTGGTTTCACATTCACCACCCTGAATTGACTCTCTTCCGGGCGCTATCATGCCATACCGCGA
AAGGTTTTGCGCCATTCGATGGTGTCCGGGATCTCGACGCTCTCCCTTATGCGACTCCTGCATTAGGAAG
CAGCCCAGTAGTAGGTTGAGGCCGTTGAGCACCGCCGCCGCAAGGAATGGTGCATGCAAGGAGATGGCGC
CCAACAGTCCCCCGGCCACGGGGCCTGCCACCATACCCACGCCGAAACAAGCGCTCATGAGCCCGAAGTG
GCGAGCCCGATCTTCCCCATCGGTGATGTCGGCGATATAGGCGCCAGCAACCGCACCTGTGGCGCCGGTG
ATGCCGGCCACGATGCGTCCGGCGTAGAGGATCGAGATCTCGATCCCGCGAAATTAATACGACTCACTAT
AGGGGAATTGTGAGCGGATAACAATTCCCCTCTAGAAATAATTTTGTTTAACTTTAAGAAGGAGATATAC
CATGAAACATCACCATCACCATCACAACACTAGTAGCAATTCCATGTCCCCTATACTAGGTTATTGGAAA
ATTAAGGGCCTTGTGCAACCCACTCGACTTCTTTTGGAATATCTTGAAGAAAAATATGAAGAGCATTTGT
ATGAGCGCGATGAAGGTGATAAATGGCGAAACAAAAAGTTTGAATTGGGTTTGGAGTTTCCCAATCTTCC
TTATTATATTGATGGTGATGTTAAATTAACACAGTCTATGGCCATCATACGTTATATAGCTGACAAGCAC
AACATGTTGGGTGGTTGTCCAAAAGAGCGTGCAGAGATTTCAATGCTTGAAGGAGCGGTTTTGGATATTA
GATACGGTGTTTCGAGAATTGCATATAGTAAAGACTTTGAAACTCTCAAAGTTGATTTTCTTAGCAAGCT
ACCTGAAATGCTGAAAATGTTCGAAGATCGTTTATGTCATAAAACATATTTAAATGGTGATCATGTAACC
CATCCTGACTTCATGTTGTATGACGCTCTTGATGTTGTTTTATACATGGACCCAATGTGCCTGGATGCGT
TCCCAAAATTAGTTTGTTTTAAAAAACGTATTGAAGCTATCCCACAAATTGATAAGTACTTGAAATCCAG
CAAGTATATAGCATGGCCTTTGCAGGGCTGGCAAGCCACGTTTGGTGGTGGCGACCATCCTCCAAAATCG
GATCTGGAAGTTCTGTTCCAGGGGCCCATGGGCAGCAGCGCGACCCAGAGCAAACCGACCCCGGTGAAGC
CGAACTACGCGCTGAAATTCACCCTGGCGGGCCACACCAAAGCTGTGAGCAGCGTTAAGTTTAGCCCGAA
CGGCGAGTGGCTGGCGAGCAGCAGCGCGGATAAGCTGATCAAAATTTGGGGTGCGTATGACGGCAAGTTC
GAAAAAACCATCAGCGGTCACAAGCTGGGCATTAGCGATGTGGCGTGGAGCAGCGACAGCAACCTGCTGG
TTAGCGCGAGCGACGATAAGACCCTGAAAATCTGGGATGTGAGCAGCGGCAAGTGCCTGAAAACCCTGAA
GGGCCACAGCAACTACGTGTTCTGCTGCAACTTTAACCCGCAGAGCAACCTGATCGTTAGCGGCAGCTTC
GATGAGAGCGTGCGTATTTGGGACGTTAAAACCGGCAAATGCCTGAAGACCCTGCCGGCGCACAGCGATC
CGGTTAGCGCGGTTCACTTTAACCGTGACGGTAGCCTGATCGTTAGCAGCAGCTATGATGGCCTGTGCCG
TATTTGGGACACCGCGAGCGGTCAATGCCTGAAAACCCTGATCGACGATGACAACCCGCCGGTTAGCTTC
GTTAAATTTAGCCCGAACGGCAAGTACATTCTGGCGGCGACCCTGGATAACACCCTGAAACTGTGGGACT
ATAGCAAGGGTAAATGCCTGAAGACCTACACCGGCCACAAGAACGAAAAATATTGCATCTTCGCGAACTT
TAGCGTGACCGGTGGCAAGTGGATTGTTAGCGGCAGCGAGGATAACCTGGTGTACATCTGGAACCTGCAA
ACCAAAGAAATTGTTCAGAAGCTGCAAGGTCACACCGACGTGGTTATCAGCACCGCGTGCCACCCGACCG
AGAACATCATTGCGAGCGCGGCGCTGGAAAACGATAAGACCATTAAACTGTGGAAGAGCGACTGCTAAGA
ATTCGAGCTCCGTCGACAAGCTTGCGGCCGCACTCGAGCACCACCACCACCACCACTGAGATCCGGCTGC
TAACAAAGCCCGAAAGGAAGCTGAGTTGGCTGCTGCCACCGCTGAGCAATAACTAGCATAACCCCTTGGG
GCCTCTAAACGGGTCTTGAGGGGTTTTTTGCTGAAAGGAGGAACTATATCCGGATTGGCGAATGGG
[124 nt withheld, positions 5457-5580]
C
[91 nt withheld, positions 5582-5672]
A
[49 nt withheld, positions 5674-5722]
CCTTTGACGTTGGAGTCCACGTTCTTT
[37 nt withheld, positions 5750-5786]
ACCCTATCTCGGTCTATTCTTTTGATTTATAAGGGATTTTGCCGATTTCGGCCTATTGGTTAAAAAATGA
GCTGATTTAACAAAAATTTAACGCGAATTTTAACAAAATATTAACGCTTACAATTTAGGTGGCACTTTTC
GGGGAAATGTGCGCGGAACCCCTATTTGTTTATTTTTCTAAATACATTCAAATATGTATCCGCTCATGAA
TTAATTCTTAGAAAAACTCATCGAGCATCAAATGAAACTGCAATTTATTCATATCAGGATTATCAATACC
ATATTTTTGAAAAAGCCGTTTCTGTAATGAAGGAGAAAACTCACCGAGGCAGTTCCATAGGATGGCAAGA
TCCTGGTATCGGTCTGCGATTCCGACTCGTCCAACATCAATACAACCTATTAATTTCCCCTCGTCAAAAA
TAAGGTTATCAAGTGAGAAATCACCATGAGTGACGACTGAATCCGGTGAGAATGGCAAAAGTTTATGCAT
TTCTTTCCAGACTTGTTCAACAGGCCAGCCATTACGCTCGTCATCAAAATCACTCGCATCAACCAAACCG
TTATTCATTCGTGATTGCGCCTGAGCGAGACGAAATACGCGATCGCTGTTAAAAGGACAATTACAAACAG
GAATCGAATGCAACCGGCGCAGGAACACTGCCAGCGCATCAACAATATTTTCACCTGAATCAGGATATTC
TTCTAATACCTGGAATGCTGTTTTCCCGGGGATCGCAGTGGTGAGTAACCATGCATCATCAGGAGTACGG
ATAAAATGCTTGATGGTCGGAAGAGGCATAAATTCCGTCAGCCAGTTTAGTCTGACCATCTCATCTGTAA
CATCATTGGCAACGCTACCTTTGCCATGTTTCAGAAACAACTCTGGCGCATCGGGCTTCCCATACAATCG
ATAGATTGTCGCACCTGATTGCCCGACATTATCGCGAGCCCATTTATACCCATATAAATCAGCATCCATG
TTGGAATTTAATCGCGGCCTAGAGCAAGACGTTTCCCGTTGAATATGGCTCATAACACCCCTTGTATTAC
TGTTTATGTAAGCAGACAGTTTTATTGTTCATGACCAAAATCCCTTAACGTGAGTTTTCGTTCCACTGAG
CGTCAGACCCCGTAGAAAAGATCAAAGGATCTTC
Features (pLannotate 1.2.2; 21 found; start..end, strand, type, name):
      1..589     +  rep_origin     ori: high-copy-number ColE1/pMB1/pBR322/pUC origin of replication
    775..914     -  misc_feature   bom: basis of mobility region from pBR322
   1016..1207    -  CDS            rop: Rop protein, which maintains plasmids at low copy number; rop
   1224..1604    +  CDS            YPB1_ECOLX: Protein predicted: Swiss-Prot protein existence level 4. From Escherichia coli.
   1676..1967    -  CDS            TcR (fragment): tetracycline efflux protein; tet; confers resistance to tetracycline
   1982..2003    -  protein_bind   CAP binding site: CAP binding activates transcription in the presence of cAMP. E. coli catabolite activator protein
   2016..3098    -  CDS            lacI: lac repressor; lacI; The lac repressor binds to the lac operator to inhibit transcription in E. coli. This inhibition can be relieved by adding lactose or isopropyl-β-D-thiogalactopyranoside (IPTG).
   3099..3176    -  promoter       lacI promoter: lacI
   3184..3463    -  CDS            TcR (fragment): tetracycline efflux protein; tet; confers resistance to tetracycline
   3485..3503    +  promoter       T7 promoter: promoter for bacteriophage T7 RNA polymerase
   3504..3528    +  protein_bind   lac operator: The lac repressor binds to the lac operator to inhibit transcription in E. coli. This inhibition can be relieved by adding lactose or isopropyl-β-D-thiogalactopyranoside (IPTG). lac repressor encoded by lacI
   3543..3565    +  RBS            RBS: efficient ribosome binding site from bacteriophage T7 gene 10 (Olins and Rangwala, 1989)
   3578..3595    +  CDS            7xHis (fragment): 6xHis affinity tag
   3614..4267    +  CDS            GST26_SCHJA: Experimental evidence at protein level: Swiss-Prot protein existence level 1. GST isoenzymes appear to play a central role in the parasite detoxification system. Other functions are also suspected including a role in increasing the solubility of haematin in the parasite gut. From Schistosoma japonicum (Blood fluke).
   4310..5245    +  CDS            WDR5 (fragment): WDR5_HUMAN - Also known as BIG3. Experimental evidence at protein level: Swiss-Prot protein existence level 1. Contributes to histone modification (PubMed:19131338, PubMed:19556245, PubMed:19103755, PubMed:20018852, PubMed:16600877, PubMed:16829960). May position the N-terminus of histone H3 for efficient trimethylation at 'Lys-4' (PubMed:16829960). As part of the MLL1/MLL complex it is involved in methylation and dimethylation at 'Lys-4' of histone H3 (PubMed:19556245). H3 'Lys-4' methylation represents a specific tag for epigenetic transcriptional activation (PubMed:18840606). As part of the
   5289..5306    +  CDS            9xHis (fragment): 9xHis affinity tag
   5316..5365    +  CDS            SET1 (fragment): solubility-enhancement tag derived from T7 phage gene 10B
   5373..5420    +  terminator     T7 terminator: transcription terminator for bacteriophage T7 RNA polymerase
   5457..5885    +  rep_origin     f1 ori (sequence partly withheld): f1 bacteriophage origin of replication; arrow indicates direction of (+) strand synthesis
   5938..5995    +  promoter       AmpR promoter (fragment): bla
   6004..6819    -  CDS            KanR: aminoglycoside phosphotransferase; aph(3')-Ia; confers resistance to kanamycin in bacteria or G418 (Geneticin®) in eukaryotes
