[The description below was written by a language model from this plasmid's Addgene catalogue record and pLannotate feature annotations shown in this document.]
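Description:
pETM33_WDR5_WD is a bacterial expression plasmid built on the pETM33 backbone, a pET-type vector, for producing the WD-repeat domain of human WDR5 as an N-terminally His- and GST-tagged fusion protein in E. coli. The sequenced construct is 6,940 nt. It replicates from a ColE1/pBR322-type origin accompanied by the bom region and the rop gene, which normally holds copy number down (the catalogue lists copy number as unknown). Selection is by kanamycin through an aph(3')-Ia resistance gene. An f1 phage origin is also present, along with short remnants of the tetracycline resistance gene that are non-functional backbone relics.

Expression is driven by a T7 promoter immediately followed by a lac operator and the T7 gene 10 ribosome binding site. A plasmid-borne lacI gene under its own promoter supplies repressor, so transcription stays off until IPTG is added in a host that provides T7 RNA polymerase, such as a DE3 lysogen. The open reading frame begins with a His tag, continues through Schistosoma japonicum glutathione S-transferase, and then runs into the WDR5 fragment, which was inserted between NcoI and EcoRI sites that were both destroyed during cloning. The insert is listed as human and synthetic. A second His-tag sequence and a short fragment matching a T7 gene 10B solubility tag are annotated downstream of the insert, before the T7 terminator. The record does not say whether these are translated, and only the N-terminal tags are described.

The dual tag allows purification or immobilisation on nickel or glutathione resins. The plasmid was deposited with a proteome-scale study mapping binding sites in the unstructured regions of human proteins.
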