Addgene plasmid #178491: pETM33_WDR5_WD
Purpose: Bacterial expression of human domain with His-tag and GST tag
Depositing lab: Ylva Ivarsson. Depositing organization: Uppsala University. Publication: Proteome-scale mapping of binding sites in the unstructured regions of the human proteome. Benz C, Ali M, Krystkowiak I, Simonetti L, Sayadi A, Mihalic F, Kliche J, Andersson E, Jemth P, Davey NE, Ivarsson Y. Mol Syst Biol. 2022 Jan;18(1):e10584. doi: 10.15252/msb.202110584. PubMed 35044719.
Backbone
  Vector backbone: pETM33
  Backbone size w/o insert (bp): 6017
  Vector type: Bacterial Expression
Growth in bacteria
  Bacterial resistance: Kanamycin, 50 μg/mL
  Growth temperature: 37°C
  Growth strain: DH5alpha
  Copy number: Unknown
Gene/Insert
  Gene/Insert name: WDR5_WD
  Species: H. sapiens (human); Synthetic
  Entrez Gene: WDR5 (a.k.a. BIG-3, BIG3, CFAP89, SWD3)
  Promoter: T7/LacO
  Tag / fusion protein: His-GST (N terminal on insert)
  Cloning method: Restriction Enzyme; 5′ cloning site Nco1 (destroyed during cloning); 3′ cloning site EcoR1 (destroyed during cloning)
  Sequencing primers: 5′ CGGATCTGGAAGTTCTGTTCC; 3′ GAGTGCGGCCGCAAGCTTG
Terms and licenses: Academic/Nonprofit Terms; Industry Terms: Not Available to Industry
Depositor comments: Please visit https://www.biorxiv.org/content/10.1101/2021.04.13.439572v1 for bioRxv preprint. Growth in BL21 DE3 gold 37 C after induction with 1mM IPTG 4 hours 30 C. Insert: GSSATQSKPTPVKPNYALKFTLAGHTKAVSSVKFSPNGEWLASSSADKLIKIWGAYDGKFEKTISGHKLGISDVAWSSDSNLLVSASDDKTLKIWDVSSGKCLKTLKGHSNYVFCCNFNPQSNLIVSGSFDESVRIWDVKTGKCLKTLPAHSDPVSAVHFNRDGSLIVSSSYDGLCRIWDTASGQCLKTLIDDDNPPVSFVKFSPNGKYILAATLDNTLKLWDYSKGKCLKTYTGHKNEKYCIFANFSVTGGKWIVSGSEDNLVYIWNLQTKEIVQKLQGHTDVVISTACHPTENIIASAALENDKTIKLWKSDC.
How to cite: pETM33_WDR5_WD was a gift from Ylva Ivarsson (Addgene plasmid # 178491 ; http://n2t.net/addgene:178491 ; RRID:Addgene_178491)
